>Addgene plasmid #191192 | ALIX(P801G)-mNeonGreen | addgene full sequence | sequence record 409402 | Addgene NGS Result
GTGTATCATATGCCAAGTACGCCCCCTATTGACGTCAATGACGGTAAATGGCCCGCCTGGCATTATGCCC
AGTACATGACCTTATGGGACTTTCCTACTTGGCAGTACATCTACGTATTAGTCATCGCTATTACCATGGT
GATGCGGTTTTGGCAGTACATCAATGGGCGTGGATAGCGGTTTGACTCACGGGGATTTCCAAGTCTCCAC
CCCATTGACGTCAATGGGAGTTTGTTTTGGCACCAAAATCAACGGGACTTTCCAAAATGTCGTAACAACT
CCGCCCCATTGACGCAAATGGGCGGTAGGCGTGTACGGTGGGAGGTCTATATAAGCAGAGCTCTCTGGCT
AACTAGAGAACCCACTGCTTACTGGCTTATCGAAATTAATACGACTCACTATAGGGAGACCCAAGCTGGC
TAGCGTTTAAACTTAAGCTTATGCATCACCATCACCATCATGGCAGCGGCAGCATGGCGACCTTTATTAG
CGTGCAGCTGAAAAAAACGAGCGAAGTGGATCTGGCGAAACCGCTGGTGAAATTTATTCAGCAGACCTAT
CCGAGCGGCGGCGAAGAACAAGCGCAGTATTGTCGCGCAGCTGAAGAGCTGAGCAAATTGCGCCGCGCCG
CGGTTGGTCGCCCGCTGGATAAACATGAAGGCGCGCTGGAAACCCTGCTGCGCTATTATGATCAGATTTG
CAGCATTGAACCGAAATTTCCGTTTAGCGAAAATCAGATTTGCCTGACCTTTACCTGGAAAGATGCGTTT
GATAAAGGCAGCCTGTTTGGCGGCAGCGTGAAACTGGCTCTGGCTAGCCTGGGCTATGAAAAAAGCTGCG
TGCTGTTTAACTGCGCGGCCCTGGCGAGTCAGATTGCGGCGGAACAGAACCTGGATAACGATGAAGGCCT
GAAAATTGCAGCGAAGCATTACCAATTTGCGAGCGGCGCGTTTCTGCATATTAAAGAAACCGTGCTGAGC
GCGCTGAGCCGCGAACCGACCGTGGATATTAGCCCGGATACCGTGGGCACCCTGAGCCTGATTATGCTGG
CGCAAGCACAAGAAGTGTTTTTTCTGAAAGCGACCCGCGATAAAATGAAAGATGCGATTATTGCGAAACT
GGCGAACCAAGCGGCGGATTATTTTGGCGATGCGTTTAAACAGTGTCAGTATAAAGATACCCTGCCGAAA
GAAGTGTTTCCGGTGCTGGCGGCGAAACATTGTATAATGCAAGCGAACGCGGAATATCACCAAAGTATCT
TGGCGAAGCAGCAGAAAAAATTTGGCGAAGAAATTGCGCGCCTGCAGCATGCGGCGGAACTGATTAAAAC
CGTGGCGAGCCGCTATGATGAATATGTGAACGTGAAAGATTTTAGCGATAAAATTAACCGCGCGCTGGCG
GCGGCGAAAAAAGATAACGATTTTATTTATCATGATCGCGTGCCGGATCTGAAAGACCTGGACCCGATTG
GCAAAGCGACCCTGGTGAAAAGCACCCCGGTGAACGTGCCGATTAGTCAGAAATTTACCGATCTGTTTGA
AAAAATGGTGCCGGTGAGCGTGCAGCAGAGCCTGGCGGCGTATAATCAGCGCAAAGCGGATCTGGTGAAC
CGCAGCATTGCGCAGATGCGCGAAGCGACCACCCTGGCGAACGGCGTGCTGGCGAGCCTGAACCTGCCGG
CGGCGATTGAAGATGTGAGCGGCGATACCGTGCCGCAATCTATCCTGACCAAAAGCCGCAGCGTGATTGA
ACAAGGCGGCATTCAGACCGTGGATCAGCTGATTAAAGAACTGCCGGAACTGCTGCAACGCAATCGCGAA
ATTCTGGATGAAAGCCTGCGCCTGCTGGATGAAGAAGAAGCGACCGATAACGATCTGCGCGCGAAATTTA
AAGAACGCTGGCAGCGCACCCCGAGCAACGAACTGTATAAACCGCTGCGCGCGGAAGGCACCAACTTTCG
CACCGTGCTGGATAAAGCGGTGCAAGCGGATGGCCAAGTGAAAGAATGCTATCAGAGCCATCGCGATACC
ATTGTGCTGCTGTGCAAACCGGAACCGGAACTGAACGCGGCGATTCCGAGCGCGAACCCGGCGAAAACCA
TGCAAGGCAGCGAAGTGGTGAACGTGCTGAAAAGCCTGCTGAGCAACCTGGATGAAGTGAAAAAAGAACG
CGAAGGCCTGGAAAACGATCTGAAAAGCGTGAACTTTGATATGACGAGCAAATTTCTGACCGCGCTGGCG
CAAGATGGCGTGATTAACGAAGAAGCGCTGAGCGTGACCGAACTGGATCGCGTGTATGGCGGCCTGACCA
CCAAAGTGCAAGAAAGCCTGAAAAAACAAGAAGGCCTGCTGAAAAACATTCAAGTGAGCCATCAAGAATT
TAGCAAAATGAAACAGAGCAACAACGAAGCGAACCTGCGCGAAGAAGTGCTGAAAAACCTGGCGACCGCG
TATGATAACTTTGTGGAACTGGTGGCGAACCTGAAAGAAGGCACCAAATTTTATAACGAACTGACCGAAA
TTCTGGTGCGCTTTCAGAACAAATGCAGCGATATTGTGTTTGCGCGCAAAACCGAACGCGACGAACTGCT
GAAAGATCTGCAGCAGAGCATTGCCCGCGAACCAAGCGCCCCAAGCATCCCGACGCCAGCCTATCAGAGT
AGTCCGGCGGGTGGTCATGCGCCGACCCCACCAACGCCGGCCCCACGTACGATGCCGCCAACCAAACCGC
AACCACCAGCGCGTCCGCCACCACCAGTTCTCCCAGCCAATCGCGCCCCAAGTGCGACCGCGCCAAGCCC
AGTTGGTGCGGGTACCGCCGCGCCAGCGCCAAGTCAAACGCCGGGTAGTGCCCCACCACCACAAGCGCAA
GGCGGCCCATATCCGACGTACCCGGGCTATCCGGGCTACTGCCAGATGCCAATGCCGATGGGTTACAACC
CATACGCGTACGGCCAGTATAACATGCCGTACCCACCGGTGTACCACCAGAGTCCGGGCCAAGCCCCATA
CCCGGGTCCACAGCAGCCAAGCTACCCGTTCCCGCAGCCACCACAGCAAAGTTACTACCCGCAGCAAGGA
TCCATGGTGAGCAAGGGCGAGGAGGATAACATGGCCTCTCTCCCAGCGACACATGAGTTACACATCTTTG
GCTCCATCAACGGTGTGGACTTTGACATGGTGGGTCAGGGCACCGGCAATCCAAATGATGGTTATGAGGA
GTTAAACCTGAAGTCCACCAAGGGTGACCTCCAGTTCTCCCCCTGGATTCTGGTCCCTCATATCGGGTAT
GGCTTCCATCAGTACCTGCCCTACCCTGACGGGATGTCGCCTTTCCAGGCCGCCATGGTAGATGGCTCCG
GCTACCAAGTCCATCGCACAATGCAGTTTGAAGATGGTGCCTCCCTTACTGTTAACTACCGCTACACCTA
CGAGGGAAGCCACATCAAAGGAGAGGCCCAGGTGAAGGGGACTGGTTTCCCTGCTGACGGTCCTGTGATG
ACCAACTCGCTGACCGCTGCGGACTGGTGCAGGTCGAAGAAGACTTACCCCAACGACAAAACCATCATCA
GTACCTTTAAGTGGAGTTACACCACTGGAAATGGCAAGCGCTACCGGAGCACTGCGCGGACCACCTACAC
CTTTGCCAAGCCAATGGCGGCTAACTATCTGAAGAACCAGCCGATGTACGTGTTCCGTAAGACGGAGCTC
AAGCACTCCAAGACCGAGCTCAACTTCAAGGAGTGGCAAAAGGCCTTTACCGATGTGATGGAATTCTGCA
GATATCCAGCACAGTGGCGGCCGCTCGAGTCTAGAGGGCCCGTTTAAACCCGCTGATCAGCCTCGACTGT
GCCTTCTAGTTGCCAGCCATCTGTTGTTTGCCCCTCCCCCGTGCCTTCCTTGACCCTGGAAGGTGCCACT
CCCACTGTCCTTTCCTAATAAAATGAGGAAATTGCATCGCATTGTCTGAGTAGGTGTCATTCTATTCTGG
GGGGTGGGGTGGGGCAGGACAGCAAGGGGGAGGATTGGGAAGACAATAGCAGGCATGCTGGGGATGCGGT
GGGCTCTATGGCTTCTGAGGCGGAAAGAACCAGCTGGGGCTCTAGGGGGTATCCCC
[124 nt withheld, positions 4117-4240]
C
[91 nt withheld, positions 4242-4332]
A
[49 nt withheld, positions 4334-4382]
CCTTTGACGTTGGAGTCCACGTTCTTT
[37 nt withheld, positions 4410-4446]
ACCCTATCTCGGTCTATTCTTTTGATTTATAAGGGATTTTGCCGATTTCGGCCTATTGGTTAAAAAATGA
GCTGATTTAACAAAAATTTAACGCGAATTAATTCTGTGGAATGTGTGTCAGTTAGGGTGTGGAAAGTCCC
CAGGCTCCCCAGCAGGCAGAAGTATGCAAAGCATGCATCTCAATTAGTCAGCAACCAGGTGTGGAAAGTC
CCCAGGCTCCCCAGCAGGCAGAAGTATGCAAAGCATGCATCTCAATTAGTCAGCAACCATAGTCCCGCCC
CTAACTCCGCCCATCCCGCCCCTAACTCCGCCCAGTTCCGCCCATTCTCCGCCCCATGGCTGACTAATTT
TTTTTATTTATGCAGAGGCCGAGGCCGCCTCTGCCTCTGAGCTATTCCAGAAGTAGTGAGGAGGCTTTTT
TGGAGGCCTAGGCTTTTGCAAAAAGCTCCCGGGAGCTTGTATATCCATTTTCGGATCTGATCAAGAGACA
GGATGAGGATCGTTTCGCATGATTGAACAAGATGGATTGCACGCAGGTTCTCCGGCCGCTTGGGTGGAGA
GGCTATTCGGCTATGACTGGGCACAACAGACAATCGGCTGCTCTGATGCCGCCGTGTTCCGGCTGTCAGC
GCAGGGGCGCCCGGTTCTTTTTGTCAAGACCGACCTGTCCGGTGCCCTGAATGAACTGCAGGACGAGGCA
GCGCGGCTATCGTGGCTGGCCACGACGGGCGTTCCTTGCGCAGCTGTGCTCGACGTTGTCACTGAAGCGG
GAAGGGACTGGCTGCTATTGGGCGAAGTGCCGGGGCAGGATCTCCTGTCATCTCACCTTGCTCCTGCCGA
GAAAGTATCCATCATGGCTGATGCAATGCGGCGGCTGCATACGCTTGATCCGGCTACCTGCCCATTCGAC
CACCAAGCGAAACATCGCATCGAGCGAGCACGTACTCGGATGGAAGCCGGTCTTGTCGATCAGGATGATC
TGGACGAAGAGCATCAGGGGCTCGCGCCAGCCGAACTGTTCGCCAGGCTCAAGGCGCGCATGCCCGACGG
CGAGGATCTCGTCGTGACCCATGGCGATGCCTGCTTGCCGAATATCATGGTGGAAAATGGCCGCTTTTCT
GGATTCATCGACTGTGGCCGGCTGGGTGTGGCGGACCGCTATCAGGACATAGCGTTGGCTACCCGTGATA
TTGCTGAAGAGCTTGGCGGCGAATGGGCTGACCGCTTCCTCGTGCTTTACGGTATCGCCGCTCCCGATTC
GCAGCGCATCGCCTTCTATCGCCTTCTTGACGAGTTCTTCTGAGCGGGACTCTGGGGTTCGAAATGACCG
ACCAAGCGACGCCCAACCTGCCATCACGAGATTTCGATTCCACCGCCGCCTTCTATGAAAGGTTGGGCTT
CGGAATCGTTTTCCGGGACGCCGGCTGGATGATCCTCCAGCGCGGGGATCTCATGCTGGAGTTCTTCGCC
CACCCCAACTTGTTTATTGCAGCTTATAATGGTTACAAATAAAGCAATAGCATCACAAATTTCACAAATA
AAGCATTTTTTTCACTGCATTCTAGTTGTGGTTTGTCCAAACTCATCAATGTATCTTATCATGTCTGTAT
ACCGTCGACCTCTAGCTAGAGCTTGGCGTAATCATGGTCATAGCTGTTTCCTGTGTGAAATTGTTATCCG
CTCACAATTCCACACAACATACGAGCCGGAAGCATAAAGTGTAAAGCCTGGGGTGCCTAATGAGTGAGCT
AACTCACATTAATTGCGTTGCGCTCACTGCCCGCTTTCCAGTCGGGAAACCTGTCGTGCCAGCTGCATTA
ATGAATCGGCCAACGCGCGGGGAGAGGCGGTTTGCGTATTGGGCGCTCTTCCGCTTCCTCGCTCACTGAC
TCGCTGCGCTCGGTCGTTCGGCTGCGGCGAGCGGTATCAGCTCACTCAAAGGCGGTAATACGGTTATCCA
CAGAATCAGGGGATAACGCAGGAAAGAACATGTGAGCAAAAGGCCAGCAAAAGGCCAGGAACCGTAAAAA
GGCCGCGTTGCTGGCGTTTTTCCATAGGCTCCGCCCCCCTGACGAGCATCACAAAAATCGACGCTCAAGT
CAGAGGTGGCGAAACCCGACAGGACTATAAAGATACCAGGCGTTTCCCCCTGGAAGCTCCCTCGTGCGCT
CTCCTGTTCCGACCCTGCCGCTTACCGGATACCTGTCCGCCTTTCTCCCTTCGGGAAGCGTGGCGCTTTC
TCATAGCTCACGCTGTAGGTATCTCAGTTCGGTGTAGGTCGTTCGCTCCAAGCTGGGCTGTGTGCACGAA
CCCCCCGTTCAGCCCGACCGCTGCGCCTTATCCGGTAACTATCGTCTTGAGTCCAACCCGGTAAGACACG
ACTTATCGCCACTGGCAGCAGCCACTGGTAACAGGATTAGCAGAGCGAGGTATGTAGGCGGTGCTACAGA
GTTCTTGAAGTGGTGGCCTAACTACGGCTACACTAGAAGAACAGTATTTGGTATCTGCGCTCTGCTGAAG
CCAGTTACCTTCGGAAAAAGAGTTGGTAGCTCTTGATCCGGCAAACAAACCACCGCTGGTAGCGGTGGTT
TTTTTGTTTGCAAGCAGCAGATTACGCGCAGAAAAAAAGGATCTCAAGAAGATCCTTTGATCTTTTCTAC
GGGGTCTGACGCTCAGTGGAACGAAAACTCACGTTAAGGGATTTTGGTCATGAGATTATCAAAAAGGATC
TTCACCTAGATCCTTTTAAATTAAAAATGAAGTTTTAAATCAATCTAAAGTATATATGAGTAAACTTGGT
CTGACAGTTACCAATGCTTAATCAGTGAGGCACCTATCTCAGCGATCTGTCTATTTCGTTCATCCATAGT
TGCCTGACTCCCCGTCGTGTAGATAACTACGATACGGGAGGGCTTACCATCTGGCCCCAGTGCTGCAATG
ATACCGCGAGACCCACGCTCACCGGCTCCAGATTTATCAGCAATAAACCAGCCAGCCGGAAGGGCCGAGC
GCAGAAGTGGTCCTGCAACTTTATCCGCCTCCATCCAGTCTATTAATTGTTGCCGGGAAGCTAGAGTAAG
TAGTTCGCCAGTTAATAGTTTGCGCAACGTTGTTGCCATTGCTACAGGCATCGTGGTGTCACGCTCGTCG
TTTGGTATGGCTTCATTCAGCTCCGGTTCCCAACGATCAAGGCGAGTTACATGATCCCCCATGTTGTGCA
AAAAAGCGGTTAGCTCCTTCGGTCCTCCGATCGTTGTCAGAAGTAAGTTGGCCGCAGTGTTATCACTCAT
GGTTATGGCAGCACTGCATAATTCTCTTACTGTCATGCCATCCGTAAGATGCTTTTCTGTGACTGGTGAG
TACTCAACCAAGTCATTCTGAGAATAGTGTATGCGGCGACCGAGTTGCTCTTGCCCGGCGTCAATACGGG
ATAATACCGCGCCACATAGCAGAACTTTAAAAGTGCTCATCATTGGAAAACGTTCTTCGGGGCGAAAACT
CTCAAGGATCTTACCGCTGTTGAGATCCAGTTCGATGTAACCCACTCGTGCACCCAACTGATCTTCAGCA
TCTTTTACTTTCACCAGCGTTTCTGGGTGAGCAAAAACAGGAAGGCAAAATGCCGCAAAAAAGGGAATAA
GGGCGACACGGAAATGTTGAATACTCATACTCTTCCTTTTTCAATATTATTGAAGCATTTATCAGGGTTA
TTGTCTCATGAGCGGATACATATTTGAATGTATTTAGAAAAATAAACAAATAGGGGTTCCGCGCACATTT
CCCCGAAAAGTGCCACCTGACGTCGACGGATCGGGAGATCTCCCGATCCCCTATGGTGCACTCTCAGTAC
AATCTGCTCTGATGCCGCATAGTTAAGCCAGTATCTGCTCCCTGCTTGTGTGTTGGAGGTCGCTGAGTAG
TGCGCGAGCAAAATTTAAGCTACAACAAGGCAAGGCTTGACCGACAATTGCATGAAGAATCTGCTTAGGG
TTAGGCGTTTTGCGCTGCTTCGCGATGTACGGGCCAGATATACGCGTTGACATTGATTATTGACTAGTTA
TTAATAGTAATCAATTACGGGGTCATTAGTTCATAGCCCATATATGGAGTTCCGCGTTACATAACTTACG
GTAAATGGCCCGCCTGGCTGACCGCCCAACGACCCCCGCCCATTGACGTCAATAATGACGTATGTTCCCA
TAGTAACGCCAATAGGGACTTTCCATTGACGTCAATGGGTGGAGTATTTACGGTAAACTGCCCACTTGGC
AGTACATCAA
Features (pLannotate 1.2.2; 22 found; start..end, strand, type, name):
    139..342     +  promoter       CMV promoter: human cytomegalovirus (CMV) immediate early promoter
    338..371     +  LTR            5' LTR (truncated) (fragment): truncated 5' long terminal repeat (LTR) from HIV-1
    387..405     +  promoter       T7 promoter: promoter for bacteriophage T7 RNA polymerase
    444..460     +  CDS            7xHis (fragment): 6xHis affinity tag
    474..3077    +  CDS            PDCD6IP: PDC6I_HUMAN - Also known as AIP1, ALIX, KIAA1375. Experimental evidence at protein level: Swiss-Prot protein existence level 1. (Microbial infection) Involved in HIV-1 virus budding. Can replace TSG101 it its role of supporting HIV-1 release; this function requires the interaction with CHMP4B. The ESCRT machinery also functions in topologically equivalent membrane fission events, such as enveloped virus budding (HIV-1 and other lentiviruses). From Homo sapiens (Human).
   3084..3770    +  CDS            mNeonGreen: mNeonGreen is a basic (constitutively fluorescent) green/yellow fluorescent protein published in 2013, derived from Branchiostoma lanceolatum. It is reported to be a very rapidly-maturing monomer with moderate acid sensitivity.
   3847..4071    +  polyA_signal   bGH poly(A) signal: bovine growth hormone polyadenylation signal
   4075..4096    +  promoter       SV40 promoter (fragment): SV40 enhancer and early promoter
   4117..4545    +  rep_origin     f1 ori (sequence partly withheld): f1 bacteriophage origin of replication; arrow indicates direction of (+) strand synthesis
   4559..4888    +  promoter       SV40 promoter: SV40 enhancer and early promoter
   4955..5746    +  CDS            neo: KKA2_KLEPN - Also known as kan, nptII. Experimental evidence at protein level: Swiss-Prot protein existence level 1. Resistance to kanamycin, neomycin, paromomycin, ribostamycin, butirosin and gentamicin B. From Klebsiella pneumoniae.
   5770..5928    +  CDS            ble (fragment): BLE_KLEPN - Experimental evidence at protein level: Swiss-Prot protein existence level 1. Binding protein with a strong affinity to the bleomycin family of antibiotics. Binds to CL990; an antimitotic-antibiotic compound. From Klebsiella pneumoniae.
   5923..6044    +  polyA_signal   SV40 poly(A) signal: SV40 polyadenylation signal
   6117..6133    -  protein_bind   lac operator: The lac repressor binds to the lac operator to inhibit transcription in E. coli. This inhibition can be relieved by adding lactose or isopropyl-β-D-thiogalactopyranoside (IPTG). lac repressor encoded by lacI
   6141..6171    -  promoter       lac promoter: promoter for the E. coli lac operon
   6186..6207    -  protein_bind   CAP binding site: CAP binding activates transcription in the presence of cAMP. E. coli catabolite activator protein
   6220..6312    -  CDS            lacI (fragment): lac repressor; lacI; The lac repressor binds to the lac operator to inhibit transcription in E. coli. This inhibition can be relieved by adding lactose or isopropyl-β-D-thiogalactopyranoside (IPTG).
   6495..7083    -  rep_origin     ori: high-copy-number ColE1/pMB1/pBR322/pUC origin of replication
   7254..8114    -  CDS            AmpR: β-lactamase; bla; confers resistance to ampicillin, carbenicillin, and related antibiotics
   8115..8219    -  promoter       AmpR promoter: bla
   8278..8330    -  misc_feature   bom (fragment): basis of mobility region from pBR322
   8485..138     +  enhancer       CMV enhancer (across the origin): human cytomegalovirus immediate early enhancer
