[The description below was written by a language model from this plasmid's Addgene catalogue record and pLannotate feature annotations shown in this document.]
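Description:
ALIX(P801G)-mNeonGreen is a mammalian expression plasmid built on the pcDNA3.1(+) backbone, about 8.7 kb in total. It is propagated in E. coli through a high-copy ColE1/pUC-type origin with ampicillin resistance (β-lactamase under its own promoter). It also carries an f1 origin, which allows single-stranded DNA production. For selection in mammalian cells, an SV40 enhancer/early promoter drives a neomycin phosphotransferase gene terminated by an SV40 poly(A) signal, giving G418 resistance. Several short annotations in the feature table (a truncated HIV-1 LTR fragment, ble and lacI fragments, a bom fragment, and lac promoter/operator elements) look like small backbone remnants or partial sequence matches and are not functional parts of the design.

The payload is a single fusion open reading frame assembled by Gibson cloning. It is transcribed from the CMV immediate-early enhancer and promoter and terminated by the bovine growth hormone poly(A) signal. A T7 promoter sits just upstream of the coding region. The frame opens with an N-terminal 6xHis tag, continues through full-length human ALIX (PDCD6IP), an ESCRT-associated protein, and ends with the monomeric green/yellow fluorescent protein mNeonGreen at the C terminus. The ALIX sequence carries a proline-to-glycine substitution at residue 801, which lies in the proline-rich domain.

The construct allows this point mutant to be expressed and imaged live in transfected mammalian cells. The associated publication concerns reversible phase separation of ALIX regulated by tyrosine phosphorylation, so the plasmid fits with testing how the P801G change affects ALIX localisation or condensate formation. The record does not state the specific effect expected from the mutation.
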