Addgene plasmid #191192: ALIX(P801G)-mNeonGreen
Purpose: Full-length ALIX with P801G mutation in proline-rich domain; C-terminally tagged with mNeonGreen.
Depositing lab: Jin Zhang. Depositing organization: University of California, San Diego (UCSD). Publication: Reversible phase separation of ESCRT protein ALIX through tyrosine phosphorylation. Elias RD, Zhu Y, Su Q, Ghirlando R, Zhang J, Deshmukh L. Sci Adv. 2023 Jul 14;9(28):eadg3913. doi: 10.1126/sciadv.adg3913. Epub 2023 Jul 14. PubMed 37450591.
Backbone
  Vector backbone: pcDNA3.1(+)
  Backbone manufacturer: Invitrogen
  Backbone size w/o insert (bp): 5396
  Total vector size (bp): 8723
  Vector type: Mammalian Expression
  Selectable markers: Neomycin (select with G418)
Growth in bacteria
  Bacterial resistance: Ampicillin, 100 μg/mL
  Growth temperature: 37°C
  Growth strain: DH5alpha
  Copy number: High Copy
Gene/Insert
  Gene/Insert name: ALIX (P801G) (alt name: PDCD6IP (P801G))
  Species: H. sapiens (human), Synthetic
  Insert size (bp): 3327
  Mutation: Pro 801 mutated to Gly
  Entrez Gene: PDCD6IP (a.k.a. AIP1, ALIX, DRIP4, HP95, MCPH29)
  Promoter: CMV
  Tag / fusion protein: 6xHIS (N terminal on insert); mNeonGreen (C terminal on insert)
  Cloning method: Gibson Cloning
  Sequencing primers: 5′ CMV forward; 3′ BGH reverse
Resource information
  A portion of this plasmid was derived from a plasmid made by: ALIX (P801G) cDNA was provided by Lalit Deshmukh (UCSD)
Terms and licenses: Academic/Nonprofit Terms; Industry Terms: Not Available to Industry
How to cite: ALIX(P801G)-mNeonGreen was a gift from Jin Zhang (Addgene plasmid # 191192 ; http://n2t.net/addgene:191192 ; RRID:Addgene_191192)
